>Addgene plasmid #138311 | pCF525-AcrIIA14_gb77_Cand9_lenti | addgene full sequence | sequence record 274408 | Addgene NGS Result
GTCGACGGATCGGGAGATCTCCCGATCCCCTATGGTGCACTCTCAGTACAATCTGCTCTGATGCCGCATA
GTTAAGCCAGTATCTGCTCCCTGCTTGTGTGTTGGAGGTCGCTGAGTAGTGCGCGAGCAAAATTTAAGCT
ACAACAAGGCAAGGCTTGACCGACAATTGCATGAAGAATCTGCTTAGGGTTAGGCGTTTTGCGCTGCTTC
GCGATGTACGGGCCAGATATTGACATTGATTATTGACTAGTTATTAATAGTAATCAATTACGGGGTCATT
AGTTCATAGCCCATATATGGAGTTCCGCGTTACATAACTTACGGTAAATGGCCCGCCTGGCTGACCGCCC
AACGACCCCCGCCCATTGACGTCAATAATGACGTATGTTCCCATAGTAACGCCAATAGGGACTTTCCATT
GACGTCAATGGGTGGAGTATTTACGGTAAACTGCCCACTTGGCAGTACATCAAGTGTATCATATGCCAAG
TACGCCCCCTATTGACGTCAATGACGGTAAATGGCCCGCCTGGCATTATGCCCAGTACATGACCTTATGG
GACTTTCCTACTTGGCAGTACATCTACGTATTAGTCATCGCTATTACCATGGTGATGCGGTTTTGGCAGT
ACATCAATGGGCGTGGATAGCGGTTTGACTCACGGGGATTTCCAAGTCTCCACCCCATTGACGTCAATGG
GAGTTTGTTTTGGCACCAAAATCAACGGGACTTTCCAAAATGTCGTAACAACTCCGCCCCATTGACGCAA
ATGGGCGGTAGGCGTGTACGGTGGGAGGTCTATATAAGCAGCGCGTTTTGCCTGTACTGGGTCTCTCTGG
TTAGACCAGATCTGAGCCTGGGAGCTCTCTGGCTAACTAGGGAACCCACTGCTTAAGCCTCAATAAAGCT
TGCCTTGAGTGCTTCAAGTAGTGTGTGCCCGTCTGTTGTGTGACTCTGGTAACTAGAGATCCCTCAGACC
CTTTTAGTCAGTGTGGAAAATCTCTAGCAGTGGCGCCCGAACAGGGACTTGAAAGCGAAAGGGAAACCAG
AGGAGCTCTCTCGACGCAGGACTCGGCTTGCTGAAGCGCGCACGGCAAGAGGCGAGGGGCGGCGACTGGT
GAGTACGCCAAAAATTTTGACTAGCGGAGGCTAGAAGGAGAGAGATGGGTGCGAGAGCGTCAGTATTAAG
CGGGGGAGAATTAGATCGCGATGGGAAAAAATTCGGTTAAGGCCAGGGGGAAAGAAAAAATATAAATTAA
AACATATAGTATGGGCAAGCAGGGAGCTAGAACGATTCGCAGTTAATCCTGGCCTGTTAGAAACATCAGA
AGGCTGTAGACAAATACTGGGACAGCTACAACCATCCCTTCAGACAGGATCAGAAGAACTTAGATCATTA
TATAATACAGTAGCAACCCTCTATTGTGTGCATCAAAGGATAGAGATAAAAGACACCAAGGAAGCTTTAG
ACAAGATAGAGGAAGAGCAAAACAAAAGTAAGACCACCGCACAGCAAGCGGCCGCTGATCTTCAGACCTG
GAGGAGGAGATATGAGGGACAATTGGAGAAGTGAATTATATAAATATAAAGTAGTAAAAATTGAACCATT
AGGAGTAGCACCCACCAAGGCAAAGAGAAGAGTGGTGCAGAGAGAAAAAAGAGCAGTGGGAATAGGAGCT
TTGTTCCTTGGGTTCTTGGGAGCAGCAGGAAGCACTATGGGCGCAGCGTCAATGACGCTGACGGTACAGG
CCAGACAATTATTGTCTGGTATAGTGCAGCAGCAGAACAATTTGCTGAGGGCTATTGAGGCGCAACAGCA
TCTGTTGCAACTCACAGTCTGGGGCATCAAGCAGCTCCAGGCAAGAATCCTGGCTGTGGAAAGATACCTA
AAGGATCAACAGCTCCTGGGGATTTGGGGTTGCTCTGGAAAACTCATTTGCACCACTGCTGTGCCTTGGA
ATGCTAGTTGGAGTAATAAATCTCTGGAACAGATTTGGAATCACACGACCTGGATGGAGTGGGACAGAGA
AATTAACAATTACACAAGCTTAATACACTCCTTAATTGAAGAATCGCAAAACCAGCAAGAAAAGAATGAA
CAAGAATTATTGGAATTAGATAAATGGGCAAGTTTGTGGAATTGGTTTAACATAACAAATTGGCTGTGGT
ATATAAAATTATTCATAATGATAGTAGGAGGCTTGGTAGGTTTAAGAATAGTTTTTGCTGTACTTTCTAT
AGTGAATAGAGTTAGGCAGGGATATTCACCATTATCGTTTCAGACCCACCTCCCAACCCCGAGGGGACCC
GACAGGCCCGAAGGAATAGAAGAAGAAGGTGGAGAGAGAGACAGAGACAGATCCATTCGATTAGTGAACG
GATCGGCACTGCGTGCGCCAATTCTGCAGACAAATGGCAGTATTCATCCACAATTTTAAAAGAAAAGGGG
GGATTGGGGGGTACAGTGCAGGGGAAAGAATAGTAGACATAATAGCAACAGACATACAAACTAAAGAATT
ACAAAAACAAATTACAAAAATTCAAAATTTTCGGGTTTATTACAGGGACAGCAGAGATCCAGTTTGGTTA
ATTAAGCTAGCTAGGTCTTGAAAGGAGTGGGAATTGGCTCCGGTGCCCGTCAGTGGGCAGAGCGCACATC
GCCCACAGTCCCCGAGAAGTTGGGGGGAGGGGTCGGCAATTGATCCGGTGCCTAGAGAAGGTGGCGCGGG
GTAAACTGGGAAAGTGATGTCGTGTACTGGCTCCGCCTTTTTCCCGAGGGTGGGGGAGAACCGTATATAA
GTGCAGTAGTCGCCGTGAACGTTCTTTTTCGCAACGGGTTTGCCGCCAGAACACAGGTAAGTGCCGTGTG
TGGTTCCCGCGGGCCTGGCCTCTTTACGGGTTATGGCCCTTGCGTGCCTTGAATTACTTCCACTGGCTGC
AGTACGTGATTCTTGATCCCGAGCTTCGGGTTGGAAGTGGGTGGGAGAGTTCGAGGCCTTGCGCTTAAGG
AGCCCCTTCGCCTCGTGCTTGAGTTGAGGCCTGGCCTGGGCGCTGGGGCCGCCGCGTGCGAATCTGGTGG
CACCTTCGCGCCTGTCTCGCTGCTTTCGATAAGTCTCTAGCCATTTAAAATTTTTGATGACCTGCTGCGA
CGCTTTTTTTCTGGCAAGATAGTCTTGTAAATGCGGGCCAAGATCTGCACACTGGTATTTCGGTTTTTGG
GGCCGCGGGCGGCGACGGGGCCCGTGCGTCCCAGCGCACATGTTCGGCGAGGCGGGGCCTGCGAGCGCGG
CCACCGAGAATCGGACGGGGGTAGTCTCAAGCTGGCCGGCCTGCTCTGGTGCCTGGCCTCGCGCCGCCGT
GTATCGCCCCGCCCTGGGCGGCAAGGCTGGCCCGGTCGGCACCAGTTGCGTGAGCGGAAAGATGGCCGCT
TCCCGGCCCTGCTGCAGGGAGCTCAAAATGGAGGACGCGGCGCTCGGGAGAGCGGGCGGGTGAGTCACCC
ACACAAAGGAAAAGGGCCTTTCCGTCCTCAGCCGTCGCTTCATGTGACTCCACGGAGTACCGGGCGCCGT
CCAGGCACCTCGATTAGTTCTCGAGCTTTTGGAGTACGTCGTCTTTAGGTTGGGGGGAGGGGTTTTATGC
GATGGAGTTTCCCCACACTGAGTGGGTGGAGACTGAAGTTAGGCCAGCTTGGCACTTGATGTAATTCTCC
TTGGAATTTGCCCTTTTTGAGTTTGGATCTTGGTTCATTCTCAAGCCTCAGACAGTGGTTCAAAGTTTTT
TTCTTCCATTTCAGGTGTCGTGAACCGGTTCTAGAGCGCTGCCACCATGGCCAAAAAGCCTGAACTCACC
GCGACGTCTGTCGAGAAGTTTCTGATCGAAAAGTTCGACAGCGTGTCCGACCTGATGCAGCTCTCGGAGG
GCGAAGAATCTCGTGCTTTCAGCTTCGATGTAGGAGGGCGTGGATATGTCCTGCGGGTAAATAGCTGCGC
CGATGGTTTCTACAAAGATCGTTATGTTTATCGGCACTTTGCATCGGCCGCGCTCCCGATTCCGGAAGTG
CTTGACATTGGGGAGTTCAGCGAGAGCCTGACCTATTGCATCTCCCGCCGTGCACAGGGTGTCACGTTGC
AAGACCTGCCTGAAACCGAACTGCCCGCTGTTCTGCAGCCGGTCGCGGAGGCAATGGATGCGATCGCTGC
GGCCGATCTTAGCCAGACGAGCGGGTTCGGCCCATTCGGACCGCAAGGAATCGGTCAATACACTACATGG
CGTGATTTCATATGCGCGATTGCTGATCCCCATGTGTATCACTGGCAAACTGTGATGGACGACACCGTCA
GTGCGTCCGTCGCGCAGGCTCTCGATGAGCTGATGCTTTGGGCCGAGGACTGCCCCGAAGTCCGGCACCT
CGTGCACGCGGATTTCGGCTCCAACAATGTCCTGACGGACAATGGCCGCATAACAGCGGTCATTGACTGG
AGCGAGGCGATGTTCGGGGATTCCCAATACGAGGTCGCCAACATCTTCTTCTGGAGGCCGTGGTTGGCTT
GTATGGAGCAGCAGACGCGCTACTTCGAGCGGAGGCATCCGGAGCTTGCAGGATCGCCGCGGCTCCGGGC
GTATATGCTCCGCATTGGTCTTGACCAACTCTATCAGAGCTTGGTTGACGGCAATTTCGATGATGCAGCT
TGGGCGCAGGGTCGATGCGACGCAATCGTCCGATCCGGAGCCGGGACTGTCGGGCGTACACAAATCGCCC
GCAGAAGCGCGGCCGTCTGGACCGATGGCTGTGTAGAAGTACTCGCCGATAGTGGAAACCGACGCCCCAG
CACTCGTCCGAGGGCAAAGGAAGGATCCGGCGCAACAAACTTCTCTCTGCTGAAACAAGCCGGAGATGTC
GAAGAGAATCCTGGACCGTTGAAGAAGACCATTGAAAAACTCTTGAACTCTGATCTCAATAGCAACTATA
TCGCAAAAAAGACTGGGGTTGAGCAAAGTACTATTTATCGCCTGAGAACGGGCGAGCGCCAGCTTGGAAA
GCTCGGCCTTGATTCTGCTGAACGACTTTACAATTACCAGAAGGAAATAGAAAACATGAAAAGTGTAAAG
TATATTTCTAATATGAGTAAACAGGAGAAGGGGTATCGGGTATATGTTAACGTGGTAAATGAGGACACGG
ATAAAGGCTTTCTTTTCCCCTCTGTCCCAAAGGAGGTGATAGAAAACGATAAGATCGACGAACTTTTCAA
TTTTGAACATCACAAACCCTACGTGCAAAAAGCGAAATCCAGGTATGACAAGAATGGAATCGGATATAAA
ATAGTTCAACTTGACGAAGGTTTCCAAAAATTTATTGAATTGAACAAAGAGAAGATGAAGGAAAACCTTG
ACTATTAGACGCGTTAAGTCGACAATCAACCTCTGGATTACAAAATTTGTGAAAGATTGACTGGTATTCT
TAACTATGTTGCTCCTTTTACGCTATGTGGATACGCTGCTTTAATGCCTTTGTATCATGCTATTGCTTCC
CGTATGGCTTTCATTTTCTCCTCCTTGTATAAATCCTGGTTGCTGTCTCTTTATGAGGAGTTGTGGCCCG
TTGTCAGGCAACGTGGCGTGGTGTGCACTGTGTTTGCTGACGCAACCCCCACTGGTTGGGGCATTGCCAC
CACCTGTCAGCTCCTTTCCGGGACTTTCGCTTTCCCCCTCCCTATTGCCACGGCGGAACTCATCGCCGCC
TGCCTTGCCCGCTGCTGGACAGGGGCTCGGCTGTTGGGCACTGACAATTCCGTGGTGTTGTCGGGGAAAT
CATCGTCCTTTCCTTGGCTGCTCGCCTGTGTTGCCACCTGGATTCTGCGCGGGACGTCCTTCTGCTACGT
CCCTTCGGCCCTCAATCCAGCGGACCTTCCTTCCCGCGGCCTGCTGCCGGCTCTGCGGCCTCTTCCGCGT
CTTCGCCTTCGCCCTCAGACGAGTCGGATCTCCCTTTGGGCCGCCTCCCCGCGTCGACTTTAAGACCAAT
GACTTACAAGGCAGCTGTAGATCTTAGCCACTTTTTAAAAGAAAAGGGGGGACTGGAAGGGCTAATTCAC
TCCCAACGAAGACAAGATCTGCTTTTTGCTTGTACTGGGTCTCTCTGGTTAGACCAGATCTGAGCCTGGG
AGCTCTCTGGCTAACTAGGGAACCCACTGCTTAAGCCTCAATAAAGCTTGCCTTGAGTGCTTCAAGTAGT
GTGTGCCCGTCTGTTGTGTGACTCTGGTAACTAGAGATCCCTCAGACCCTTTTAGTCAGTGTGGAAAATC
TCTAGCAGGGCCCGTTTAAACCCGCTGATCAGCCTCGACTGTGCCTTCTAGTTGCCAGCCATCTGTTGTT
TGCCCCTCCCCCGTGCCTTCCTTGACCCTGGAAGGTGCCACTCCCACTGTCCTTTCCTAATAAAATGAGG
AAATTGCATCGCATTGTCTGAGTAGGTGTCATTCTATTCTGGGGGGTGGGGTGGGGCAGGACAGCAAGGG
GGAGGATTGGGAAGACAATAGCAGGCATGCTGGGGATGCGGTGGGCTCTATGGCTTCTGAGGCGGAAAGA
ACCAGCCATTAATGAAAAGAACCAGCCATTAATGAATCGGCCAACGCGCGGGGAGAGGCGGTTTGCGTAT
TGGGCGCTCTTCCGCTTCCTCGCTCACTGACTCGCTGCGCTCGGTCGTTCGGCTGCGGCGAGCGGTATCA
GCTCACTCAAAGGCGGTAATACGGTTATCCACAGAATCAGGGGATAACGCAGGAAAGAACATGTGAGCAA
AAGGCCAGCAAAAGGCCAGGAACCGTAAAAAGGCCGCGTTGCTGGCGTTTTTCCATAGGCTCCGCCCCCC
TGACGAGCATCACAAAAATCGACGCTCAAGTCAGAGGTGGCGAAACCCGACAGGACTATAAAGATACCAG
GCGTTTCCCCCTGGAAGCTCCCTCGTGCGCTCTCCTGTTCCGACCCTGCCGCTTACCGGATACCTGTCCG
CCTTTCTCCCTTCGGGAAGCGTGGCGCTTTCTCATAGCTCACGCTGTAGGTATCTCAGTTCGGTGTAGGT
CGTTCGCTCCAAGCTGGGCTGTGTGCACGAACCCCCCGTTCAGCCCGACCGCTGCGCCTTATCCGGTAAC
TATCGTCTTGAGTCCAACCCGGTAAGACACGACTTATCGCCACTGGCAGCAGCCACTGGTAACAGGATTA
GCAGAGCGAGGTATGTAGGCGGTGCTACAGAGTTCTTGAAGTGGTGGCCTAACTACGGCTACACTAGAAG
AACAGTATTTGGTATCTGCGCTCTGCTGAAGCCAGTTACCTTCGGAAAAAGAGTTGGTAGCTCTTGATCC
GGCAAACAAACCACCGCTGGTAGCGGTGGTTTTTTTGTTTGCAAGCAGCAGATTACGCGCAGAAAAAAAG
GATCTCAAGAAGATCCTTTGATCTTTTCTACGGGGTCTGACGCTCAGTGGAACGAAAACTCACGTTAAGG
GATTTTGGTCATGAGATTATCAAAAAGGATCTTCACCTAGATCCTTTTAAATTAAAAATGAAGTTTTAAA
TCAATCTAAAGTATATATGAGTAAACTTGGTCTGACAGTTACCAATGCTTAATCAGTGAGGCACCTATCT
CAGCGATCTGTCTATTTCGTTCATCCATAGTTGCCTGACTCCCCGTCGTGTAGATAACTACGATACGGGA
GGGCTTACCATCTGGCCCCAGTGCTGCAATGATACCGCGAGACCCACGCTCACCGGCTCCAGATTTATCA
GCAATAAACCAGCCAGCCGGAAGGGCCGAGCGCAGAAGTGGTCCTGCAACTTTATCCGCCTCCATCCAGT
CTATTAATTGTTGCCGGGAAGCTAGAGTAAGTAGTTCGCCAGTTAATAGTTTGCGCAACGTTGTTGCCAT
TGCTACAGGCATCGTGGTGTCACGCTCGTCGTTTGGTATGGCTTCATTCAGCTCCGGTTCCCAACGATCA
AGGCGAGTTACATGATCCCCCATGTTGTGCAAAAAAGCGGTTAGCTCCTTCGGTCCTCCGATCGTTGTCA
GAAGTAAGTTGGCCGCAGTGTTATCACTCATGGTTATGGCAGCACTGCATAATTCTCTTACTGTCATGCC
ATCCGTAAGATGCTTTTCTGTGACTGGTGAGTACTCAACCAAGTCATTCTGAGAATAGTGTATGCGGCGA
CCGAGTTGCTCTTGCCCGGCGTCAATACGGGATAATACCGCGCCACATAGCAGAACTTTAAAAGTGCTCA
TCATTGGAAAACGTTCTTCGGGGCGAAAACTCTCAAGGATCTTACCGCTGTTGAGATCCAGTTCGATGTA
ACCCACTCGTGCACCCAACTGATCTTCAGCATCTTTTACTTTCACCAGCGTTTCTGGGTGAGCAAAAACA
GGAAGGCAAAATGCCGCAAAAAAGGGAATAAGGGCGACACGGAAATGTTGAATACTCATACTCTTCCTTT
TTCAATATTATTGAAGCATTTATCAGGGTTATTGTCTCATGAGCGGATACATATTTGAATGTATTTAGAA
AAATAAACAAATAGGGGTTCCGCGCACATTTCCCCGAAAAGTGCCACCTGAC
Features (pLannotate 1.2.2; 23 found; start..end, strand, type, name):
     31..83      -  misc_feature   bom (fragment): basis of mobility region from pBR322
    232..611     +  enhancer       CMV enhancer: human cytomegalovirus immediate early enhancer
    612..811     +  promoter       CMV promoter: human cytomegalovirus (CMV) immediate early promoter
    829..1009    +  LTR            5' LTR (truncated): truncated 5' long terminal repeat (LTR) from HIV-1
   1056..1181    +  misc_feature   HIV-1 Ψ: packaging signal of human immunodeficiency virus type 1
   1165..1528    +  CDS            HIV-1 gag (fragment): gag protein from human immunodeficiency virus 1; gag
   1674..1907    +  misc_feature   RRE: The Rev response element (RRE) of HIV-1 allows for Rev-dependent mRNA export from the nucleus to the cytoplasm.
   2284..2384    +  CDS            Rev (fragment): human immunodeficiency virus 1 (HIV-1) Rev protein; rev; enhances nuclear export of unspliced and incompletely spliced viral mRNAs
   2434..2551    +  misc_feature   cPPT/CTS: central polypurine tract and central termination sequence of HIV-1
   2601..2619    +  CDS            small t antigen (fragment): SV40 (simian virus 40) small t antigen
   2645..2856    +  promoter       EF-1α core promoter: core promoter for human elongation factor EF-1α
   2857..2965    +  intron         EF-1α intron A (fragment): intron upstream of the start codon of human EF-1α
   3591..3794    +  intron         EF-1α intron A: truncated intron upstream of the start codon of human EF-1α
   3833..4852    +  CDS            HygR: hygromycin B phosphotransferase confers resistance to hygromycin
   5414..6002    +  misc_feature   WPRE: woodchuck hepatitis virus posttranscriptional regulatory element
   6053..6072    +  misc_feature   cPPT/CTS (fragment): central polypurine tract and central termination sequence of HIV-1
   6074..6307    +  LTR            3' LTR (ΔU3): self-inactivating 3' long terminal repeat (LTR) from HIV-1
   6339..6563    +  polyA_signal   bGH poly(A) signal: bovine growth hormone polyadenylation signal
   6567..6586    +  promoter       SV40 promoter (fragment): SV40 enhancer and early promoter
   6607..6657    -  CDS            lacI (fragment): lac repressor; lacI; The lac repressor binds to the lac operator to inhibit transcription in E. coli. This inhibition can be relieved by adding lactose or isopropyl-β-D-thiogalactopyranoside (IPTG).
   6840..7428    -  rep_origin     ori: high-copy-number ColE1/pMB1/pBR322/pUC origin of replication
   7599..8459    -  CDS            AmpR: β-lactamase; bla; confers resistance to ampicillin, carbenicillin, and related antibiotics
   8460..8564    -  promoter       AmpR promoter: bla
