[The description below was written by a language model from this plasmid's Addgene catalogue record and pLannotate feature annotations shown in this document.]
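Description:
pCF525-AcrIIA14_gb77_Cand9_lenti is an 8,592 bp lentiviral mammalian expression plasmid built on the pCF525 backbone to deliver the anti-CRISPR protein AcrIIA14, a Cas9 inhibitor identified in a study of Staphylococcus genomes. It is maintained in E. coli through a high-copy ColE1/pUC-type origin and an ampicillin resistance gene (β-lactamase with its own promoter). The record lists a recombination-deficient "stable" strain as host, as is usual for plasmids carrying repeated LTRs.

The viral portion has a third-generation, self-inactivating layout. A CMV enhancer/promoter replaces the U3 of a truncated HIV-1 5' LTR to drive genomic RNA transcription in packaging cells. It is followed by the Ψ packaging signal with a gag fragment, the Rev response element for Rev-dependent nuclear export, and the cPPT/CTS, which aids nuclear import of the reverse-transcribed genome. The internal cassette is driven by the EF-1α core promoter with intron A sequences and includes a hygromycin B phosphotransferase gene for selecting transduced cells. A WPRE then enhances transcript stability and expression, and the cassette ends with the ΔU3 3' LTR and a bGH polyadenylation signal.

The 480 bp AcrIIA14 insert is not annotated in the feature table. An unannotated gap of roughly 560 bp between HygR and the WPRE could accommodate it, which would suggest co-expression with the marker from the EF-1α promoter, but the record does not state the position or the linking element. The stated purpose is lentiviral expression of AcrIIA14, which would allow stable, hygromycin-selectable expression for testing Cas9 inhibition in mammalian cells.
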