Addgene plasmid #138311: pCF525-AcrIIA14_gb77_Cand9_lenti
Purpose: Lenti expression of AcrIIA14
Depositing lab: Jennifer Doudna. Depositing organization: University of California, Berkeley. Publication: Potent CRISPR-Cas9 inhibitors from Staphylococcus genomes. Watters KE, Shivram H, Fellmann C, Lew RJ, McMahon B, Doudna JA. Proc Natl Acad Sci U S A. 2020 Mar 10. pii: 1917668117. doi: 10.1073/pnas.1917668117. PubMed 32156733.
Backbone
  Vector backbone: pCF525
  Total vector size (bp): 8592
  Vector type: Mammalian Expression, Lentiviral, CRISPR
  Selectable markers: Hygromycin
Growth in bacteria
  Bacterial resistance: Ampicillin, 100 μg/mL
  Growth temperature: 37°C
  Growth strain: NEB Stable
  Copy number: High Copy
Gene/Insert
  Gene/Insert name: AcrIIA14
  Insert size (bp): 480
Terms and licenses: Academic/Nonprofit Terms; Industry Terms: Not Available to Industry
How to cite: pCF525-AcrIIA14_gb77_Cand9_lenti was a gift from Jennifer Doudna (Addgene plasmid # 138311 ; http://n2t.net/addgene:138311 ; RRID:Addgene_138311)
